>Addgene plasmid #128161 | pCAH01Sp::Cas9D10A | addgene full sequence | sequence record 248978 | Addgene NGS Result
AACGCCAGCAACGCGGCCTTTTTACGGTTCCTGGCCTTTTGCTGGCCTTTTGCTCACATGTTCTTTCCTG
CGTTATCCCCTGATTCTGTGGATAACCGTATTACCGCCTTTGAGTGAGCTGGGCCTTTTTACGGTTCCTG
GCCTTTTGCTGGCCTTTTGCTCACATGACCCGACACCATCGAATGGCCAGATGATTAATTCCTAATTTTT
GTTGACACTCTATCATTGATAGAGTTATTTTACCACTCCCTATCAGTGGATAGAGAAAAGTGAAATGGAT
AAGAAATACTCAATAGGCTTAGCCATCGGCACAAATAGCGTCGGATGGGCGGTGATCACTGATGAATATA
AGGTTCCGTCTAAAAAGTTCAAGGTTCTGGGAAATACAGACCGCCACAGTATCAAAAAAAATCTTATAGG
GGCTCTTTTATTTGACAGTGGAGAGACAGCGGAAGCGACTCGTCTCAAACGGACAGCTCGTAGAAGGTAT
ACACGTCGGAAGAATCGTATTTGTTATCTACAGGAGATTTTTTCAAATGAGATGGCGAAAGTAGATGATA
GTTTCTTTCATCGACTTGAAGAGTCTTTTTTGGTGGAAGAAGACAAGAAGCATGAACGTCATCCTATTTT
TGGAAATATAGTAGATGAAGTTGCTTATCATGAGAAATATCCAACTATCTATCATCTGCGAAAAAAATTG
GTAGATTCTACTGATAAAGCGGATTTGCGCTTAATCTATTTGGCCTTAGCGCATATGATTAAGTTTCGTG
GTCATTTTTTGATTGAGGGAGATTTAAATCCTGATAATAGTGATGTGGACAAACTATTTATCCAGTTGGT
ACAAACCTACAATCAATTATTTGAAGAAAACCCTATTAACGCAAGTGGAGTAGATGCTAAAGCGATTCTT
TCTGCACGATTGAGTAAATCAAGACGATTAGAAAATCTCATTGCTCAGCTCCCCGGTGAGAAGAAAAATG
GCTTATTTGGGAATCTCATTGCTTTGTCATTGGGTTTGACCCCTAATTTTAAATCAAATTTTGATTTGGC
AGAAGATGCTAAATTACAGCTTTCAAAAGATACTTACGATGATGATTTAGATAATTTATTGGCGCAAATT
GGAGATCAATATGCTGATTTGTTTTTGGCAGCTAAGAATTTATCAGATGCTATTTTACTTTCAGATATCC
TAAGAGTAAATACTGAAATAACTAAGGCTCCCCTATCAGCTTCAATGATTAAACGCTACGATGAACATCA
TCAAGACTTGACTCTTTTAAAAGCTTTAGTTCGACAACAACTTCCAGAAAAGTATAAAGAAATCTTTTTT
GATCAATCAAAAAACGGATATGCAGGTTATATTGATGGGGGAGCTAGCCAAGAAGAATTTTATAAATTTA
TCAAACCAATTTTAGAAAAAATGGATGGTACTGAGGAATTATTGGTGAAACTAAATCGTGAAGATTTGCT
GCGCAAGCAACGGACCTTTGACAACGGCTCTATTCCCCATCAAATTCACTTGGGTGAGCTGCATGCTATT
TTGAGAAGACAAGAAGACTTTTATCCATTTTTAAAAGACAATCGTGAGAAGATTGAAAAAATCTTGACTT
TTCGAATTCCTTATTATGTTGGTCCATTGGCGCGTGGCAATAGTCGTTTTGCATGGATGACTCGGAAGTC
TGAAGAAACAATTACCCCATGGAATTTTGAAGAAGTTGTCGATAAAGGTGCTTCAGCTCAATCATTTATT
GAACGCATGACAAACTTTGATAAAAATCTTCCAAATGAAAAAGTACTACCAAAACATAGTTTGCTTTATG
AGTATTTTACGGTTTATAACGAATTGACAAAGGTCAAATATGTTACTGAAGGAATGCGAAAACCAGCATT
TCTTTCAGGTGAACAGAAGAAAGCCATTGTTGATTTACTCTTCAAAACAAATCGAAAAGTAACCGTTAAG
CAATTAAAAGAAGATTATTTCAAAAAAATAGAATGTTTTGATAGTGTTGAAATTTCAGGAGTTGAAGATA
GATTTAATGCTTCATTAGGTACCTACCATGATTTGCTAAAAATTATTAAAGATAAAGATTTTTTGGATAA
TGAAGAAAATGAAGATATCTTAGAGGATATTGTTTTAACATTGACCTTATTTGAAGATAGGGAGATGATT
GAGGAAAGACTTAAAACATATGCTCACCTCTTTGATGATAAGGTGATGAAACAGCTTAAACGTCGCCGTT
ATACTGGTTGGGGACGTTTGTCTCGAAAATTGATTAATGGTATTAGGGATAAGCAATCTGGCAAAACAAT
ATTAGATTTTTTGAAATCAGATGGTTTTGCCAATCGCAATTTTATGCAGCTGATCCATGATGATAGTTTG
ACATTTAAAGAAGACATTCAAAAAGCACAAGTGTCTGGACAAGGCGATAGTTTACATGAACATATTGCAA
ATTTAGCTGGTAGCCCTGCTATTAAAAAAGGTATTTTACAGACTGTAAAAGTTGTTGATGAATTGGTCAA
AGTAATGGGGCGGCATAAGCCAGAAAATATCGTTATTGAAATGGCACGTGAAAATCAGACAACTCAAAAG
GGCCAGAAAAATTCGCGAGAGCGTATGAAACGAATCGAAGAAGGTATCAAAGAATTAGGAAGTCAGATTC
TTAAAGAGCATCCTGTTGAAAATACTCAATTGCAAAATGAAAAGCTCTATCTCTATTATCTCCAAAATGG
AAGAGACATGTATGTGGACCAAGAATTAGATATTAATCGTTTAAGTGATTATGATGTCGATCACATTGTT
CCACAAAGTTTCCTTAAAGACGATTCAATAGACAATAAGGTCTTAACGCGTTCTGATAAAAATCGTGGTA
AATCGGATAACGTTCCAAGTGAAGAAGTAGTCAAAAAGATGAAAAACTATTGGAGACAACTTCTAAACGC
CAAGTTAATCACTCAACGTAAGTTTGATAATTTAACGAAAGCTGAACGTGGAGGTTTGAGTGAACTTGAT
AAAGCTGGTTTTATCAAACGCCAATTGGTTGAAACTCGCCAAATCACTAAGCATGTGGCACAAATTTTGG
ATAGTCGCATGAATACTAAATACGATGAAAATGATAAACTTATTCGAGAGGTTAAAGTGATTACCTTAAA
ATCTAAATTAGTTTCTGACTTCCGAAAAGATTTCCAATTCTATAAAGTACGTGAGATTAACAATTACCAT
CATGCCCATGATGCGTATCTAAATGCCGTCGTTGGAACTGCTTTGATTAAGAAATATCCAAAACTTGAAT
CGGAGTTTGTCTATGGTGATTATAAAGTTTATGATGTTCGTAAAATGATTGCTAAGTCTGAGCAAGAAAT
AGGCAAAGCAACCGCAAAATATTTCTTTTACTCTAATATCATGAACTTCTTCAAAACAGAAATTACACTT
GCAAATGGAGAGATTCGCAAACGCCCTCTAATCGAAACTAATGGGGAAACTGGAGAAATTGTCTGGGATA
AAGGGCGAGATTTTGCCACAGTGCGCAAAGTATTGTCCATGCCCCAAGTCAATATTGTCAAGAAAACAGA
AGTACAGACAGGCGGATTCTCCAAGGAGTCAATTTTACCAAAAAGAAATTCGGACAAGCTTATTGCTCGT
AAAAAAGACTGGGATCCAAAAAAATATGGTGGTTTTGATAGTCCAACGGTAGCTTATTCAGTCCTAGTGG
TTGCTAAGGTGGAAAAAGGGAAATCGAAGAAGTTAAAATCCGTTAAAGAGTTACTAGGGATCACAATTAT
GGAAAGAAGTTCCTTTGAAAAAAATCCGATTGACTTTTTAGAAGCTAAAGGATATAAGGAAGTTAAAAAA
GACTTAATCATTAAACTACCTAAATATAGTCTTTTTGAGTTAGAAAACGGTCGTAAACGGATGCTGGCTA
GTGCCGGAGAATTACAAAAAGGAAATGAGCTGGCTCTGCCAAGCAAATATGTGAATTTTTTATATTTAGC
TAGTCATTATGAAAAGTTGAAGGGTAGTCCAGAAGATAACGAACAAAAACAATTGTTTGTGGAGCAGCAT
AAGCATTATTTAGATGAGATTATTGAGCAAATCAGTGAATTTTCTAAGCGTGTTATTTTAGCAGATGCCA
ATTTAGATAAAGTTCTTAGTGCATATAACAAACATAGAGACAAACCAATACGTGAACAAGCAGAAAATAT
TATTCATTTATTTACGTTGACGAATCTTGGAGCTCCCGCTGCTTTTAAATATTTTGATACAACAATTGAT
CGTAAACGATATACGTCTACAAAAGAAGTTTTAGATGCCACTCTTATCCATCAATCCATCACTGGTCTTT
ATGAAACACGCATTGATTTGAGTCAGCTAGGAGGTGACTGAGGGCCCGGATCCGGTACCGAATTCAAGCT
TGACCTGTGAAGTGAAAAATGGCGCACATTGTGCGACATTTTTTTTGTCTGCCGTTTACCGCTACTGCGT
CACGGATCTCC
[124 nt withheld, positions 4492-4615]
C
[91 nt withheld, positions 4617-4707]
A
[49 nt withheld, positions 4709-4757]
CCTTTGACGTTGGAGTCCACGTTCTTT
[37 nt withheld, positions 4785-4821]
ACCCTATCTCGGTCTATTCTTTTGATTTATAAGGGATTTTGCCGATTTCGGCCTATTGGTTAAAAAATGA
GCTGATTTAACAAAAATTTAACGCGAATTTTAACAAAATATTAACGCTTACAATTTCAGGTGGCACTTTT
CGGGGAAATGTGCGCGGAACCCCTATTTGTTTATTTTTCTAAATACATTCAAATATGTATCCGCTCATGA
GACAATAACCCTGATAAATGCTTCAATAATATTGAAAAAGGAAGAGTATGAGTATTCAACATTTCCGTGT
CGCCCTTATTCCCTTTTTTGCGGCATTTTGCCTTCCTGTTTTTGCTCACCCAGAAACGCTGGTGAAAGTA
AAAGATGCTGAAGATCAGTTGGGTGCACGAGTGGGTTACATCGAACTGGATCTCAACAGCGGTAAGATCC
TTGAGAGTTTTCGCCCCGAAGAACGTTTTCCAATGATGAGCACTTTTAAAGTTCTGCTATGTGGCGCGGT
ATTATCCCGTATTGACGCCGGGCAAGAGCAACTCGGTCGCCGCATACACTATTCTCAGAATGACTTGGTT
GAGTACTCACCAGTCACAGAAAAGCATCTTACGGATGGCATGACAGTAAGAGAATTATGCAGTGCTGCCA
TAACCATGAGTGATAACACTGCGGCCAACTTACTTCTGACAACGATCGGAGGACCGAAGGAGCTAACCGC
TTTTTTGCACAACATGGGGGATCATGTAACTCGCCTTGATCGTTGGGAACCGGAGCTGAATGAAGCCATA
CCAAACGACGAGCGTGACACCACGATGCCTGTAGCAATGGCAACAACGTTGCGCAAACTATTAACTGGCG
AACTACTTACTCTAGCTTCCCGGCAACAATTGATAGACTGGATGGAGGCGGATAAAGTTGCAGGACCACT
TCTGCGCTCGGCCCTTCCGGCTGGCTGGTTTATTGCTGATAAATCTGGAGCCGGTGAGCGTGGCTCTCGC
GGTATCATTGCAGCACTGGGGCCAGATGGTAAGCCCTCCCGTATCGTAGTTATCTACACGACGGGGAGTC
AGGCAACTATGGATGAACGAAATAGACAGATCGCTGAGATAGGTGCCTCACTGATTAAGCATTGGTAGGA
ATTAATGATGTCTCGTTTAGATAAAAGTAAAGTGATTAACAGCGCATTAGAGCTGCTTAATGAGGTCGGA
ATCGAAGGTTTAACAACCCGTAAACTCGCCCAGAAGCTAGGTGTAGAGCAGCCTACATTGTATTGGCATG
TAAAAAATAAGCGGGCTTTGCTCGACGCCTTAGCCATTGAGATGTTAGATAGGCACCATACTCACTTTTG
CCCTTTAGAAGGGGAAAGCTGGCAAGATTTTTTACGTAATAACGCTAAAAGTTTTAGATGTGCTTTACTA
AGTCATCGCGATGGAGCAAAAGTACATTTAGGTACACGGCCTACAGAAAAACAGTATGAAACTCTCGAAA
ATCAATTAGCCTTTTTATGCCAACAAGGTTTTTCACTAGAGAATGCATTATATGCACTCAGCGCAGTGGG
GCATTTTACTTTAGGTTGCGTATTGGAAGATCAAGAGCATCAAGTCGCTAAAGAAGAAAGGGAAACACCT
ACTACTGATAGTATGCCGCCATTATTACGACAAGCTATCGAATTATTTGATCACCAAGGTGCAGAGCCAG
CCTTCTTATTCGGCCTTGAATTGATCATATGCGGATTAGAAAAACAACTTAAATGTGAAAGTGGGTCTTA
AAAGCAGCATAACCTTTTTCCGTGATGGTAACTTCACTAGTTTAAAAGGATCTAGGTGAAGATCCTTTTT
GATAATCTCATGACCAAAATCCCTTAACGTGAGTTTTCGTTCCACTGAGCGTCAGACCCCGTAGAAAATT
GTCGGGAAGATGCGTGATCTGATCCTTCAACTCAGCAAAAGTTCGATTTATTCAACAAAGCCGCCGTCCC
GTCAAGTCAGCGTAATGCTCTGCCAGTGTTACAACCAATTAACCAATTCTGATTTATTTGCCGACTACCT
TGGTGATCTCGCCTTTCACGTAGTGGACAAATTCTTCCAACTGATCTGCGCGCGAGGCCAAGCGATCTTC
TTCTTGTCCAAGATAAGCCTGTCTAGCTTCAAGTATGACGGGCTGATACTGGGCCGGCAGGCGCTCCATT
GCCCAGTCGGCAGCGACATCCTTCGGCGCGATTTTGCCGGTTACTGCGCTGTACCAAATGCGGGACAACG
TAAGCACTACATTTCGCTCATCGCCAGCCCAGTCGGGCGGCGAGTTCCATAGCGTTAAGGTTTCATTTAG
CGCCTCAAATAGATCCTGTTCAGGAACCGGATCAAAGAGTTCCTCCGCCGCTGGACCTACCAAGGCAACG
CTATGTTCTCTTGCTTTTGTCAGCAAGATAGCCAGATCAATGTCGATCGTGGCTGGCTCGAAGATACCTG
CAAGAATGTCATTGCGCTGCCATTCTCCAAATTGCAGTTCGCGCTTAGCTGGATAACGCCACGGAATGAT
GTCGTCGTGCACAACAATGGTGACTTCTACAGCGCGGAGAATCTCGCTCTCTCCAGGGGAAGCCGAAGTT
TCCAAAAGGTCGTTGATCAAAGCTCGCCGCGTTGTTTCATCAAGCCTTACGGTCACCGTAACCAGCAAAT
CAATATCACTGTGTGGCTTCAGGCCGCCATCCACTGCGGAGCCGTACAAATGTACGGCCAGCAACGTCGG
TTCGAGATGGCGCTCGATGACGCCAACTACCTCTGATAGTTGAGTCGATACTTCGGCGATCACCGCTTCC
CTCATGATGTTTAACTTTGTTTTAGGGCGACTGCCCTGCTGCGTAACATCGTTGCTGCTCCATAACATCA
AACATCGACCCACGGCGTAACGCGCTTGCTGCTTGGATGCCCGAGGCATAGACTGTACCCCAAAAAAACA
GTCATAACAAGCCATTAACACCCCTTGTATTACTGTTTATGTAAGCAGACAGTTTTATTGTTCATGATGA
TATATTTTTATCTTGTGCAATGTAACATCAGAGATTTTGAGACACAACGTGGCTTTCGACTTCCGGCAAG
CTATACGCGCCCTAGAATTGTCAATTTTAATCCTCTGTTTATCGGCAGTTCGTAGAGCGCGCCGTGCGTC
CCGAGCGATACTGAGCGAAGCAAGTGCGTCGAGCAGTGCCCGCTTGTTCCTGAAATGCCAGTAAAGCGCT
GGCTGCTGAACCCCCAGCCGGAACTGACCCCACAAGGCCCTAGCGTTTGCAATGCACCAGGTCATCATTG
ACCCAGGCGTGTTCCACCAGGCCGCTGCCTCGCAACTCTTCGCAGGCTTCGCCGACCTGCTCGCGCCACT
TCTTCACGCGGGTGGAATCCGATCCGCACATGAGGCGGAAGGTTTCCAGCTTGAGCGGGTACGGCTCCCG
GTGCGAGCTGAAATAGTCGAACATCCGTCGGGCCGTCGGCGACAGCTTGCGGTACTTCTCCCATATGAAT
TTCGTGTAGTGGTCGCCAGCAAACAGCACGACGATTTCCTCGTCGATCAGGACCTGGCAACGGGACGTTT
TCTTGCCACGGTCCAGGACGCGGAAGCGGTGCAGCAGCGACACCGATTCCAGGTGCCCAACGCGGTCGGA
CGTGAAGCCCATCGCCGTCGCCTGTAGGCGCGACAGGCATTCCTCGGCCTTCGTGTAATACCGGCCATTG
ATCGACCAGCCCAGGTCCTGGCAAAGCTCGTAGAACGTGAAGGTGATCGGCTCGCCGATAGGGGTGCGCT
TCGCGTACTCCAACACCTGCTGCCACACCAGTTCGTCATCGTCGGCCCGCAGCTCGACGCCGGTGTAGGT
GATCTTCACGTCCTTGTTGACGTGGAAAATGACCTTGTTTTGCAGCGCCTCGCGCGGGATTTTCTTGTTG
CGCGTGGTGAACAGGGCAGAGCGGGCCGTGTCGTTTGGCATCGCTCGCATCGTGTCCGGCCACGGCGCAA
TATCGAACAAGGAAAGCTGCATTTCCTTGATCTGCTGCTTCGTGTGTTTCAGCAACGCGGCCTGCTTGGC
CTCGCTGACCTGTTTTGCCAGGTCCTCGCCGGCGGTTTTTCGCTTCTTGGTCGTCATAGTTCCTCGCGTG
TCGATGGTCATCGACTTCGCCAAACCTGCCGCCTCCTGTTCGAGACGACGCGAACGCTCCACGGCGGCCG
ATGGCGCGGGCAGGGCAGGGGGAGCCAGTTGCACGCTGTCGCGCTCGATCTTGGCCGTAGCTTGCTGGAC
CATCGAGCCGACGGACTGGAAGGTTTCGCGGGGCGCACGCATGACGGTGCGGCTTGCGATGGTTTCGGCA
TCCTCGGCGGAAAACCCCGCGTCGATCAGTTCTTGCCTGTATGCCTTCCGGTCAAACGTCCGATTCATTC
ACCCTCCTTGCGGGATTGCCCCGACTCACGCCGGGGCAATGTGCCCTTATTCCTGATTTGACCCGCCTGG
TGCCTTGGTGTCCAGATAATCCACCTTATCGGCAATGAAGTCGGTCCCGTAGACCGTCTGGCCGTCCTTC
TCGTACTTGGTATTCCGAATCTTGCCCTGCACGAATACCAGCTCCGCGAAGTCGCTCTTCTTGATGGAGC
GCATGGGGACGTGCTTGGCAATCACGCGCACCCCCCGGCCGTTTTAGCGGCTAAAAAAGTCATGGCTCTG
CCCTCGGGCGGACCACGCCCATCATGACCTTGCCAAGCTCGTCCTGCTTCTCTTCGATCTTCGCCAGCAG
GGCGAGGATCGTGGCATCACCGAACCGCGCCGTGCGCGGGTCGTCGGTGAGCCAGAGTTTCAGCAGGCCG
CCCAGGCGGCCCAGGTCGCCATTGATGCGGGCCAGCTCGCGGACGTGCTCATAGTCCACGACGCCCGTGA
TTTTGTAGCCCTGGCCGACGGCCAGCAGGTAGGCCTACAGGCTCATGCCGGCCGCCGCCGCCTTTTCCTC
AATCGCTCTTCGTTCGTCTGGAAGGCAGTACACCTTGATAGGTGGGCTGCCCTTCCTGGTTGGCTTGGTT
TCATCAGCCATCCGCTTGCCCTCATCTGTTACGCCGGCGGTAGCCGGCCAGCCTCGCAGAGCAGGATTCC
CGTTGAGCACCGCCAGGTGCGAATAAGGGACAGTGAAGAAGGAACACCCGCTCGCGGGTGGGCCTACTTC
ACCTATCCTGCCCGGCTGACGCCGTTGGATACACCAAGGAAAGTCTACACGAACCCTTTGGCAAAATCCT
GTATATCGTGCGAAAAAGGATGGATATACCGAAAAAATCGCTATAATGACCCCGAAGCAGGGTTATGCAG
CGGAAAAGATCCGTCGACCCTTTCCGACGCTCACCGGGCTGGTTGCCCTCGCCGCTGGGCTGGCGGCCGT
CTATGGCCCTGCAAACGCGCCAGAAACGCCGTCGAAGCCGTGTGCGAGACACCGCGGCCGCCGGCGTTGT
GGATACCTCGCGGAAAACTTGGCCCTCACTGACAGATGAGGGGCGGACGTTGACACTTGAGGGGCCGACT
CACCCGGCGCGGCGTTGACAGATGAGGGGCAGGCTCGATTTCGGCCGGCGACGTGGAGCTGGCCAGCCTC
GCAAATCGGCGAAAACGCCTGATTTTACGCGAGTTTCCCACAGATGATGTGGACAAGCCTGGGGATAAGT
GCCCTGCGGTATTGACACTTGAGGGGCGCGACTACTGACAGATGAGGGGCGCGATCCTTGACACTTGAGG
GGCAGAGTGCTGACAGATGAGGGGCGCACCTATTGACATTTGAGGGGCTGTCCACAGGCAGAAAATCCAG
CATTTGCAAGGGTTTCCGCCCGTTTTTCGGCCACCGCTAACCTGTCTTTTAACCTGCTTTTAAACCAATA
TTTATAAACCTTGTTTTTAACCAGGGCTGCGCCCTGTGCGCGTGACCGCGCACGCCGAAGGGGGGTGCCC
CCCCTTCTCGAACCCTCCCGGCCCGCTAACGCGGGCCTCCCATCCCCCCAGGGGCTGCGCCCCTCGGCCG
CGAACGGCCTCACCCCAAAAATGGCAGCCAAGCTGACCCGCTAGGGACGTGAAGTCGATTCCTTCGATGG
TTAGCAATCAAAGACTCAGAGTGCTGTCTGGAGCGTGAATCTAACGGTACGTATCTCGATTGCTCGGTCG
CTATTCGCACTCTGCGAAAGTTCGTACCGCTCATTCACTAGGTTGCGAATCATGACCAAAATCCCTTAAC
GTGAGTTTTCGTTCCACTGAGCGTCAGACCCCGTAGAAAAGATCAAAGGATCTTCTTGAGATCCTTTTTT
TCTGCGCGTAATCTGCTGCTTGCAAACAAAAAAACCACCGCTACCAGCGGTGGTTTGTTTGCCGGATCAA
GAGCTACCAACTCTTTTTCCGAAGGTAACTGGCTTCAGCAGAGCGCAGATACCAAATACTGTTCTTCTAG
TGTAGCCGTAGTTAGGCCACCACTTCAAGAACTCTGTAGCACCGCCTACATACCTCGCTCTGCTAATCCT
GTTACCAGTGGCTGCTGCCAGTGGCGATAAGTCGTGTCTTACCGGGTTGGACTCAAGACGATAGTTACCG
GATAAGGCGCAGCGGTCGGGCTGAACGGGGGGTTCGTGCACACAGCCCAGCTTGGAGCGAACGACCTACA
CCGAACTGAGATACCTACAGCGTGAGCTATGAGAAAGCGCCACGCTTCCCGAAGGGAGAAAGGCGGACAG
GTATCCGGTAAGCGGCAGGGTCGGAACAGGAGAGCGCACGAGGGAGCTTCCAGGGGGAAACGCCTGGTAT
CTTTATAGTCCTGTCGGGTTTCGCCACCTCTGACTTGAGCGTCGATTTTTGTGATGCTCGTCAGGGGGGC
GGAGCCTATGGAAA
Features (pLannotate 1.2.2; 17 found; start..end, strand, type, name):
     48..121     +  rep_origin     RSF ori (fragment): Plasmids containing the RSF 1030 origin of replication can be propagated in E. coli cells that contain additional plasmids with compatible origins.
    212..246     +  promoter       tetA promoter: contains a tet operator sequence that enables repression by TetR
    247..275     +  protein_bind   tetracycline response element (fragment): contains seven copies of the tetracycline operator tetO tetracycline repressor TetR
    275..4381    +  CDS            Cas9(D10A): nickase mutant of the Cas9 endonuclease from the Streptococcus pyogenes Type II CRISPR/Cas system generates RNA-guided single strand nicks in DNA due to the D10A mutation in the RuvC catalytic domain
   4492..4920    +  rep_origin     f1 ori (sequence partly withheld): f1 bacteriophage origin of replication; arrow indicates direction of (+) strand synthesis
   4974..5078    +  promoter       AmpR promoter: bla
   5079..5938    +  CDS            AmpR (fragment): β-lactamase; bla; confers resistance to ampicillin, carbenicillin, and related antibiotics
   5946..6572    +  CDS            TetR: tetracycline repressor TetR; tetR; TetR binds to the tetracycline operator tetO to inhibit transcription. This inhibition can be relieved by adding tetracycline or doxycycline.
   6835..7626    -  CDS            SmR: aminoglycoside adenylyltransferase (Murphy, 1985); aadA; confers resistance to spectinomycin and streptomycin
   7633..7689    -  CDS            GmR (fragment): gentamycin acetyltransferase; aacC1; confers resistance to gentamycin
   7909..8061    -  CDS            tetR (fragment): TETR1_ECOLX - Experimental evidence at protein level: Swiss-Prot protein existence level 1. TetR is the repressor of the tetracycline resistance element; its N-terminal region forms a helix-turn-helix structure and binds DNA. Binding of tetracycline to TetR reduces the repressor affinity for the tetracycline resistance gene (tetA) promoter operator sites. From Escherichia coli.
   8081..9229    -  CDS            trfA: trans-acting replication protein that binds to and activates oriV
   9359..9463    -  CDS            traI (fragment): TRAI6_ECOLX - Experimental evidence at protein level: Swiss-Prot protein existence level 1. The initiation process of transfer DNA synthesis requires the interaction of at least three plasmid-specific components (TraH, I, and J) at the transfer origin resulting in the assembly of a specialised nucleoprotein complex - the relaxosome. Site- and strand-specific cleavage at the transfer origin is dependent on TraI and TraJ. From Escherichia coli.
   9501..9872    -  CDS            traJ: oriT-recognizing protein; traJ
   9905..10014   -  oriT           oriT: incP origin of transfer
  10167..10798   +  rep_origin     oriV: incP origin of replication
  11107..11695   +  rep_origin     ori: high-copy-number ColE1/pMB1/pBR322/pUC origin of replication
