[The description below was written by a language model from this plasmid's Addgene catalogue record and pLannotate feature annotations shown in this document.]
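Description:
pCAH01Sp::Cas9D10A is a bacterial expression plasmid of about 11.7 kb, built on the pCAH01SpR backbone, that places the Streptococcus pyogenes Cas9 D10A nickase under tetracycline-inducible control. The backbone is a broad-host-range, mobilizable design. The feature table shows an IncP oriV with the trfA gene, whose product activates that origin. It also shows an IncP oriT with traJ and a fragment of traI, so the plasmid can be transferred by conjugation when the remaining transfer functions are supplied in trans. A high-copy ColE1/pUC-type origin supports propagation in E. coli, and an f1 origin is also present. Selection is by spectinomycin, conferred by the aadA (SmR) adenylyltransferase gene. The annotation also detects a bla coding region with its promoter (flagged as a fragment), along with short remnants of a gentamicin resistance gene, an RSF origin and a second tetR. These appear to be leftovers from the vector's construction, and the record lists only spectinomycin as the selectable marker.

The payload is the roughly 4.1 kb Cas9(D10A) open reading frame, inserted by Gibson assembly directly downstream of a tetA promoter containing tet operator sequence. A full-length TetR repressor gene on the same plasmid keeps this promoter silent until a tetracycline-class inducer relieves repression, giving controllable expression of a potentially toxic nuclease. The D10A substitution inactivates the RuvC catalytic domain, so the enzyme makes RNA-guided single-strand nicks rather than double-strand breaks. No guide RNA cassette is annotated, so the guide presumably has to be supplied separately. The associated publication describes development of a CRISPR/Cas9 in vivo gene-editing system for the methanotroph Methylococcus capsulatus, which fits the conjugative, broad-host-range architecture of this vector.
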