Addgene plasmid #128161: pCAH01Sp::Cas9D10A
Purpose: Ptet-controlled expression of S. pyogenes Cas9D10A variant
Depositing lab: Calvin Henard. Depositing organization: National Laboratory of the Rockies (NLR). Publication: Development of a CRISPR/Cas9 System for Methylococcus capsulatus In Vivo Gene Editing. Tapscott T, Guarnieri MT, Henard CA. Appl Environ Microbiol. 2019 May 16;85(11). pii: AEM.00340-19. doi: 10.1128/AEM.00340-19. Print 2019 Jun 1. PubMed 30926729.
Backbone
  Vector backbone: pCAH01SpR
  Backbone size w/o insert (bp): 7755
  Total vector size (bp): 11704
  Vector type: Bacterial Expression
Growth in bacteria
  Bacterial resistance: Spectinomycin, 50 μg/mL
  Growth temperature: 37°C
  Growth strain: DH5alpha
  Copy number: Unknown
Gene/Insert
  Gene/Insert name: Sp Cas9
  Species: S. pyogenes
  Insert size (bp): 4107
  Mutation: D10A
  Promoter: Ptet
  Cloning method: Gibson Cloning
  Sequencing primers: 5′ CCC GAC ACC ATC GAA TGG CCA GAT G; 3′ CAG GGC GCG TGG AGA TCC GT
Terms and licenses: Academic/Nonprofit Terms; Industry Terms: Not Available to Industry
How to cite: pCAH01Sp::Cas9D10A was a gift from Calvin Henard (Addgene plasmid # 128161 ; http://n2t.net/addgene:128161 ; RRID:Addgene_128161)
